Addgene plasmid #130792: pMSCVbsd-PPARD-T423D-T427A
Purpose: Vector encoding PPARD cDNA for retroviral transduction
Depositing lab: Till Adhikary. Depositing organization: Philipps-Universitaet Marburg. Publication: PPARbeta/delta recruits NCOR and regulates transcription reinitiation of ANGPTL4. Legrand N, Bretscher CL, Zielke S, Wilke B, Daude M, Fritz B, Diederich WE, Adhikary T. Nucleic Acids Res. 2019 Oct 10;47(18):9573-9591. doi: 10.1093/nar/gkz685. PubMed 31428774.
Backbone
  Vector backbone: pMSCVbsd
  Vector type: Retroviral
  Selectable markers: Blasticidin
Growth in bacteria
  Bacterial resistance: Ampicillin, 100 μg/mL
  Growth temperature: 37°C
  Growth strain: NEB Stable
  Copy number: High Copy
Gene/Insert
  Gene/Insert name: PPARD T423D-T427A
  Species: H. sapiens (human)
  Mutation: T423D-T427A
  Entrez Gene: PPARD (a.k.a. FAAR, NR1C2, NUC1, NUCI, NUCII, PPARB)
  Cloning method: Restriction Enzyme; 5′ cloning site BglII (destroyed during cloning); 3′ cloning site XhoI (not destroyed)
  Sequencing primers: 5′ pMSCVseqfw (CCCTTGAACCTCCTCGTTCGACC); 3′ pMSCVseqrv (GAGACGTGCTACTTCCATTTGTC)
Terms and licenses: Academic/Nonprofit Terms; Industry Terms: Not Available to Industry
Depositor comments: Generated by PCR mutagenesis. Please visit https://www.biorxiv.org/content/10.1101/525576v2 for BioRxiv preprint.
How to cite: pMSCVbsd-PPARD-T423D-T427A was a gift from Till Adhikary (Addgene plasmid # 130792 ; http://n2t.net/addgene:130792 ; RRID:Addgene_130792)
