[The description below was written by a language model from this plasmid's Addgene catalogue record and pLannotate feature annotations shown in this document.]
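Description:
pMSCVbsd-PPARD-T423D-T427A is a 7,270 nt gammaretroviral expression plasmid built on the pMSCVbsd backbone and intended for retroviral transduction of mammalian cells. It is propagated in E. coli through a high-copy ColE1/pUC-type origin and selected with ampicillin via the β-lactamase gene and its promoter. The bacterial portion also carries short remnants of earlier cloning vectors (lac promoter/operator and CAP site, and fragments of lacI, lacZα, rop, bom and TcR), which have no evident role in the construct.

The proviral region begins with a murine embryonic stem cell virus 5' LTR, followed by the MESV Ψ packaging signal and a truncated gag segment lacking its start codon. Together these allow the transcribed RNA genome to be packaged when gag, pol and env are supplied in trans by a packaging system. The human PPARD cDNA lies immediately downstream. It has no dedicated internal promoter annotated, so it is presumably expressed from the 5' LTR. PPARD encodes the ligand-activated nuclear receptor PPARβ/δ, and this version carries two substitutions, T423D and T427A, introduced by PCR mutagenesis. The insert was cloned between a BglII site (destroyed) and an XhoI site (retained). After the insert, a mouse PGK promoter drives blasticidin S deaminase, so transduced cells can be selected with blasticidin.

The 3' LTR is annotated only as two fragments matching a self-inactivating ΔU3 MMLV LTR. This may be an automated-annotation artefact rather than evidence of a true SIN design. The record does not state the functional rationale for the two mutations. The associated work concerns PPARβ/δ-dependent corepressor recruitment and transcriptional regulation of ANGPTL4.
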