Features (pLannotate 1.2.2; 20 found; start..end, strand, type, name):
      1..517     +  LTR            5' LTR: 5' long terminal repeat from murine embryonic stem cell virus
    581..922     +  misc_feature   MESV Ψ: packaging signal of murine embryonic stem cell virus
    989..1405    +  CDS            gag (truncated): truncated Moloney murine leukemia virus (MMLV) gag gene lacking the start codon
   1418..2740    +  CDS            PPARD: PPARD_HUMAN - Also known as NR1C2, PPARB. Experimental evidence at protein level: Swiss-Prot protein existence level 1. Ligand-activated transcription factor. Receptor that binds peroxisome proliferators such as hypolipidemic drugs and fatty acids. Has a preference for poly-unsaturated fatty acids, such as gamma- linoleic acid and eicosapentanoic acid. Once activated by a ligand, the receptor binds to promoter elements of target genes. Regulates the peroxisomal beta-oxidation pathway of fatty acids. Functions as transcription activator for the acyl-CoA oxidase gene. Decreases expression of NPC
   2891..3390    +  promoter       PGK promoter: mouse phosphoglycerate kinase 1 promoter
   3411..3809    +  CDS            BSD: blasticidin S deaminase; Aspergillus terreus BSD; confers resistance to blasticidin
   3854..3888    +  LTR            3' LTR (ΔU3) (fragment): self-inactivating 3' long terminal repeat (LTR) from Moloney murine leukemia virus
   3885..4179    +  LTR            3' LTR (ΔU3) (fragment): self-inactivating 3' long terminal repeat (LTR) from Moloney murine leukemia virus
   4341..4357    -  protein_bind   lac operator: The lac repressor binds to the lac operator to inhibit transcription in E. coli. This inhibition can be relieved by adding lactose or isopropyl-β-D-thiogalactopyranoside (IPTG). lac repressor encoded by lacI
   4365..4395    -  promoter       lac promoter: promoter for the E. coli lac operon
   4410..4431    -  protein_bind   CAP binding site: CAP binding activates transcription in the presence of cAMP. E. coli catabolite activator protein
   4444..4536    -  CDS            lacI (fragment): lac repressor; lacI; The lac repressor binds to the lac operator to inhibit transcription in E. coli. This inhibition can be relieved by adding lactose or isopropyl-β-D-thiogalactopyranoside (IPTG).
   4719..5307    -  rep_origin     ori: high-copy-number ColE1/pMB1/pBR322/pUC origin of replication
   5478..6338    -  CDS            AmpR: β-lactamase; bla; confers resistance to ampicillin, carbenicillin, and related antibiotics
   6339..6443    -  promoter       AmpR promoter: bla
   6538..6573    +  CDS            rop (fragment): Rop protein, which maintains plasmids at low copy number; rop
   6675..6774    +  misc_feature   bom (fragment): basis of mobility region from pBR322
   6780..6929    -  CDS            lacZα (fragment): LacZα fragment of β-galactosidase; lacZ fragment
   6929..7130    -  CDS            TcR (fragment): tetracycline efflux protein; tet; confers resistance to tetracycline
   7131..7229    +  CDS            env (fragment): murine leukemia virus gPr80 envelope polyprotein precursor; env; proteolytically cleaved into gp70SU and p15TM subunits
>Addgene plasmid #130792 | pMSCVbsd-PPARD-T423D-T427A | addgene full sequence | sequence record 311099 | Addgene NGS Result
AATGAAAGACCCCACCTGTAGGTTTGGCAAGCTAGCTTAAGTAACGCCATTTTGCAAGGCATGGAAAATA
CATAACTGAGAATAGAGAAGTTCAGATCAAGGTTAGGAACAGAGAGACAGCAGAATATGGGCCAAACAGG
ATATCTGTGGTAAGCAGTTCCTGCCCCGGCTCAGGGCCAAGAACAGATGGTCCCCAGATGCGGTCCCGCC
CTCAGCAGTTTCTAGAGAACCATCAGATGTTTCCAGGGTGCCCCAAGGACCTGAAATGACCCTGTGCCTT
ATTTGAACTAACCAATCAGTTCGCTTCTCGCTTCTGTTCGCGCGCTTCTGCTCCCCGAGCTCAATAAAAG
AGCCCACAACCCCTCACTCGGCGCGCCAGTCCTCCGATAGACTGCGTCGCCCGGGTACCCGTATTCCCAA
TAAAGCCTCTTGCTGTTTGCATCCGAATCGTGGACTCGCTGATCCTTGGGAGGGTCTCCTCAGATTGATT
GACTGCCCACCTCGGGGGTCTTTCATTTGGAGGTTCCACCGAGATTTGGAGACCCCTGCCCAGGGACCAC
CGACCCCCCCGCCGGGAGGTAAGCTGGCCAGCGGTCGTTTCGTGTCTGTCTCTGTCTTTGTGCGTGTTTG
TGCCGGCATCTAATGTTTGCGCCTGCGTCTGTACTAGTTAGCTAACTAGCTCTGTATCTGGCGGACCCGT
GGTGGAACTGACGAGTTCTGAACACCCGGCCGCAACCCTGGGAGACGTCCCAGGGACTTTGGGGGCCGTT
TTTGTGGCCCGACCTGAGGAAGGGAGTCGATGTGGAATCCGACCCCGTCAGGATATGTGGTTCTGGTAGG
AGACGAGAACCTAAAACAGTTCCCGCCTCCGTCTGAATTTTTGCTTTCGGTTTGGAACCGAAGCCGCGCG
TCTTGTCTGCTGCAGCGCTGCAGCATCGTTCTGTGTTGTCTCTGTCTGACTGTGTTTCTGTATTTGTCTG
AAAATTAGGGCCAGACTGTTACCACTCCCTTAAGTTTGACCTTAGGTCACTGGAAAGATGTCGAGCGGAT
CGCTCACAACCAGTCGGTAGATGTCAAGAAGAGACGTTGGGTTACCTTCTGCTCTGCAGAATGGCCAACC
TTTAACGTCGGATGGCCGCGAGACGGCACCTTTAACCGAGACCTCATCACCCAGGTTAAGATCAAGGTCT
TTTCACCTGGCCCGCATGGACACCCAGACCAGGTCCCCTACATCGTGACCTGGGAAGCCTTGGCTTTTGA
CCCCCCTCCCTGGGTCAAGCCCTTTGTACACCCTAAGCCTCCGCCTCCTCTTCCTCCATCCGCCCCGTCT
CTCCCCCTTGAACCTCCTCGTTCGACCCCGCCTCGATCCTCCCTTTATCCAGCCCTCACTCCTTCTCTAG
GCGCCGGAATTAGATCCATGGAGCAGCCACAGGAGGAAGCCCCTGAGGTCCGGGAAGAGGAGGAGAAAGA
GGAAGTGGCAGAGGCAGAAGGAGCCCCAGAGCTCAATGGGGGACCACAGCATGCACTTCCTTCCAGCAGC
TACACAGACCTCTCCCGGAGCTCCTCGCCACCCTCACTGCTGGACCAACTGCAGATGGGCTGTGACGGGG
CCTCATGCGGCAGCCTCAACATGGAGTGCCGGGTGTGCGGGGACAAGGCATCGGGCTTCCACTACGGTGT
TCATGCATGTGAGGGGTGCAAGGGCTTCTTCCGTCGTACGATCCGCATGAAGCTGGAGTACGAGAAGTGT
GAGCGCAGCTGCAAGATTCAGAAGAAGAACCGCAACAAGTGCCAGTACTGCCGCTTCCAGAAGTGCCTGG
CACTGGGCATGTCACACAACGCTATCCGTTTTGGTCGGATGCCGGAGGCTGAGAAGAGGAAGCTGGTGGC
AGGGCTGACTGCAAACGAGGGGAGCCAGTACAACCCACAGGTGGCCGACCTGAAGGCCTTCTCCAAGCAC
ATCTACAATGCCTACCTGAAAAACTTCAACATGACCAAAAAGAAGGCCCGCAGCATCCTCACCGGCAAAG
CCAGCCACACGGCGCCCTTTGTGATCCACGACATCGAGACATTGTGGCAGGCAGAGAAGGGGCTGGTGTG
GAAGCAGTTGGTGAATGGCCTGCCTCCCTACAAGGAGATCAGCGTGCACGTCTTCTACCGCTGCCAGTGC
ACCACAGTGGAGACCGTGCGGGAGCTCACTGAGTTCGCCAAGAGCATCCCCAGCTTCAGCAGCCTCTTCC
TCAACGACCAGGTTACCCTTCTCAAGTATGGCGTGCACGAGGCCATCTTCGCCATGCTGGCCTCTATCGT
CAACAAGGACGGGCTGCTGGTAGCCAACGGCAGTGGCTTTGTCACCCGTGAGTTCCTGCGCAGCCTCCGC
AAACCCTTCAGTGATATCATTGAGCCTAAGTTTGAATTTGCTGTCAAGTTCAACGCCCTGGAACTTGATG
ACAGTGACCTGGCCCTATTCATTGCGGCCATCATTCTGTGTGGAGACCGGCCAGGCCTCATGAACGTTCC
ACGGGTGGAGGCTATCCAGGACACCATCCTGCGTGCCCTCGAATTCCACCTGCAGGCCAACCACCCTGAT
GCCCAGTACCTCTTCCCCAAGCTGCTGCAGAAGATGGCTGACCTGCGGCAACTGGTCACCGAGCACGCCC
AGATGATGCAGCGGATCAAGAAGGACGAAACCGAGGCCTCGCTGCACCCTCTGCTCCAGGAGATCTACAA
GGACATGTACTAACGGCGGCACCCAGGCCTCCCTGCAGACTCCAATGGGGCCAGCACTGGAGGGGCCCAC
CCACATGACTTTTCCATTGACCAGCTCTCAAGGGCGAATTCTGCAGATATCCATCACACTGGCGGCCGCT
CGAGGTTAACGAATTCTACCGGGTAGGGGAGGCGCTTTTCCCAAGGCAGTCTGGAGCATGCGCTTTAGCA
GCCCCGCTGGGCACTTGGCGCTACACAAGTGGCCTCTGGCCTCGCACACATTCCACATCCACCGGTAGGC
GCCAACCGGCTCCGTTCTTTGGTGGCCCCTTCGCGCCACCTTCTACTCCTCCCCTAGTCAGGAAGTTCCC
CCCCGCCCCGCAGCTCGCGTCGTGCAGGACGTGACAAATGGAAGTAGCACGTCTCACTAGTCTCGTGCAG
ATGGACAGCACCGCTGAGCAATGGAAGCGGGTAGGCCTTTGGGGCAGCGGCCAATAGCAGCTTTGCTCCT
TCGCTTTCTGGGCTCAGAGGCTGGGAAGGGGTGGGTCCGGGGGCGGGCTCAGGGGCGGGCTCAGGGGCGG
GGCGGGCGCCCGAAGGTCCTCCGGAGGCCCGGCATTCTGCACGCTTCAAAAGCGCACGTCTGCCGCGCTG
TTCTCCTCTTCCTCATCTCCGGGCCTTTCGACCTGCAGCCCAAGCTTACCATGGCCAAGCCTTTGTCTCA
AGAAGAATCCACCCTCATTGAAAGAGCAACGGCTACAATCAACAGCATCCCCATCTCTGAAGACTACAGC
GTCGCCAGCGCAGCTCTCTCTAGCGACGGCCGCATCTTCACTGGTGTCAATGTATATCATTTTACTGGGG
GACCTTGTGCAGAACTCGTGGTGCTGGGCACTGCTGCTGCTGCGGCAGCTGGCAACCTGACTTGTATCGT
CGCGATCGGAAATGAGAACAGGGGCATCTTGAGCCCCTGCGGACGGTGCCGACAGGTGCTTCTCGATCTG
CATCCTGGGATCAAAGCCATAGTGAAGGACAGTGATGGACAGCCGACGGCAGTTGGGATTCGTGAATTGC
TGCCCTCTGGTTATGTGTGGGAGGGCTAATCGATAAAATAAAAGATTTTATTTAGTCTCCAGAAAAAGGG
GGGAATGAAAGACCCCACCTGTAGGTTTGGCAAGCTAGAGAACCATCAGATGTTTCCAGGGTGCCCCAAG
GACCTGAAATGACCCTGTGCCTTATTTGAACTAACCAATCAGTTCGCTTCTCGCTTCTGTTCGCGCGCTT
CTGCTCCCCGAGCTCAATAAAAGAGCCCACAACCCCTCACTCGGCGCGCCAGTCCTCCGATAGACTGCGT
CGCCCGGGTACCCGTGTATCCAATAAACCCTCTTGCAGTTGCATCCGACTTGTGGTCTCGCTGTTCCTTG
GGAGGGTCTCCTCTGAGTGATTGACTACCCGTCAGCGGGGGTCTTTCATGGGTAACAGTTTCTTGAAGTT
GGAGAACAACATTCTGAGGGTAGGAGTCGAATATTAAGTAATCCTGACTCAATTAGCCACTGTTTTGAAT
CCACATACTCCAATACTCCTGAAATAGTTCATTATGGACAGCGCAGAAAGAGCTGGGGAGAATTGTGAAA
TTGTTATCCGCTCACAATTCCACACAACATACGAGCCGGAAGCATAAAGTGTAAAGCCTGGGGTGCCTAA
TGAGTGAGCTAACTCACATTAATTGCGTTGCGCTCACTGCCCGCTTTCCAGTCGGGAAACCTGTCGTGCC
AGCTGCATTAATGAATCGGCCAACGCGCGGGGAGAGGCGGTTTGCGTATTGGGCGCTCTTCCGCTTCCTC
GCTCACTGACTCGCTGCGCTCGGTCGTTCGGCTGCGGCGAGCGGTATCAGCTCACTCAAAGGCGGTAATA
CGGTTATCCACAGAATCAGGGGATAACGCAGGAAAGAACATGTGAGCAAAAGGCCAGCAAAAGGCCAGGA
ACCGTAAAAAGGCCGCGTTGCTGGCGTTTTTCCATAGGCTCCGCCCCCCTGACGAGCATCACAAAAATCG
ACGCTCAAGTCAGAGGTGGCGAAACCCGACAGGACTATAAAGATACCAGGCGTTTCCCCCTGGAAGCTCC
CTCGTGCGCTCTCCTGTTCCGACCCTGCCGCTTACCGGATACCTGTCCGCCTTTCTCCCTTCGGGAAGCG
TGGCGCTTTCTCATAGCTCACGCTGTAGGTATCTCAGTTCGGTGTAGGTCGTTCGCTCCAAGCTGGGCTG
TGTGCACGAACCCCCCGTTCAGCCCGACCGCTGCGCCTTATCCGGTAACTATCGTCTTGAGTCCAACCCG
GTAAGACACGACTTATCGCCACTGGCAGCAGCCACTGGTAACAGGATTAGCAGAGCGAGGTATGTAGGCG
GTGCTACAGAGTTCTTGAAGTGGTGGCCTAACTACGGCTACACTAGAAGAACAGTATTTGGTATCTGCGC
TCTGCTGAAGCCAGTTACCTTCGGAAAAAGAGTTGGTAGCTCTTGATCCGGCAAACAAACCACCGCTGGT
AGCGGTGGTTTTTTTGTTTGCAAGCAGCAGATTACGCGCAGAAAAAAAGGATCTCAAGAAGATCCTTTGA
TCTTTTCTACGGGGTCTGACGCTCAGTGGAACGAAAACTCACGTTAAGGGATTTTGGTCATGAGATTATC
AAAAAGGATCTTCACCTAGATCCTTTTAAATTAAAAATGAAGTTTTAAATCAATCTAAAGTATATATGAG
TAAACTTGGTCTGACAGTTACCAATGCTTAATCAGTGAGGCACCTATCTCAGCGATCTGTCTATTTCGTT
CATCCATAGTTGCCTGACTCCCCGTCGTGTAGATAACTACGATACGGGAGGGCTTACCATCTGGCCCCAG
TGCTGCAATGATACCGCGAGACCCACGCTCACCGGCTCCAGATTTATCAGCAATAAACCAGCCAGCCGGA
AGGGCCGAGCGCAGAAGTGGTCCTGCAACTTTATCCGCCTCCATCCAGTCTATTAATTGTTGCCGGGAAG
CTAGAGTAAGTAGTTCGCCAGTTAATAGTTTGCGCAACGTTGTTGCCATTGCTACAGGCATCGTGGTGTC
ACGCTCGTCGTTTGGTATGGCTTCATTCAGCTCCGGTTCCCAACGATCAAGGCGAGTTACATGATCCCCC
ATGTTGTGCAAAAAAGCGGTTAGCTCCTTCGGTCCTCCGATCGTTGTCAGAAGTAAGTTGGCCGCAGTGT
TATCACTCATGGTTATGGCAGCACTGCATAATTCTCTTACTGTCATGCCATCCGTAAGATGCTTTTCTGT
GACTGGTGAGTACTCAACCAAGTCATTCTGAGAATAGTGTATGCGGCGACCGAGTTGCTCTTGCCCGGCG
TCAATACGGGATAATACCGCGCCACATAGCAGAACTTTAAAAGTGCTCATCATTGGAAAACGTTCTTCGG
GGCGAAAACTCTCAAGGATCTTACCGCTGTTGAGATCCAGTTCGATGTAACCCACTCGTGCACCCAACTG
ATCTTCAGCATCTTTTACTTTCACCAGCGTTTCTGGGTGAGCAAAAACAGGAAGGCAAAATGCCGCAAAA
AAGGGAATAAGGGCGACACGGAAATGTTGAATACTCATACTCTTCCTTTTTCAATATTATTGAAGCATTT
ATCAGGGTTATTGTCTCATGAGCGGATACATATTTGAATGTATTTAGAAAAATAAACAAATAGGGGTTCC
GCGCACATTTCCCCGAAAAGTGCCACCTGACGTCTAAGAAACCATTATTATCATGACATTAACCTATAAA
AATAGGCGTATCACGAGGCCCTTTCGTCTCGCGCGTTTCGGTGATGACGGTGAAAACCTCTGACACATGC
AGCTCCCGGAGACGGTCACAGCTTGTCTGTAAGCGGATGCCGGGAGCAGACAAGCCCGTCAGGGCGCGTC
AGCGGGTGTTGGCGGGTGTCGGGGCTGGCTTAACTATGCGGCATCAGAGCAGATTGTACTGAGAGTGCAC
CATATGCGGTGTGAAATACCGCACAGATGCGTAAGGAGAAAATACCGCATCAGGCGCCATTCGCCATTCA
GGCTGCGCAACTGTTGGGAAGGGCGATCGGTGCGGGCCTCTTCGCTATTACGCCAGCTGGCGAAAGGGGG
ATGTGCTGCAAGGCGATTAAGTTGGGTAACGCCAGGGTTTTCCCAGTCACGACGTTGTAAAACGACGGCG
CAAGGAATGGTGCATGCAAGGAGATGGCGCCCAACAGTCCCCCGGCCACGGGGCCTGCCACCATACCCAC
GCCGAAACAAGCGCTCATGAGCCCGAAGTGGCGAGCCCGATCTTCCCCATCGGTGATGTCGGCGATATAG
GCGCCAGCAACCGCACCTGTGGCGCCGGTGATGCCGGCCACGATGCGTCCGGCGTAGAGGCGATTAGTCC
AATTTGTTAAAGACAGGATATCAGTGGTCCAGGCTCTAGTTTTGACTCAACAATATCACCAGCTGAAGCC
TATAGAGTACGAGCCATAGATAAAATAAAAGATTTTATTTAGTCTCCAGAAAAAGGGGGG
