>Addgene plasmid #130792 | pMSCVbsd-PPARD-T423D-T427A | depositor partial sequence | sequence record 250303 | PPARD T423D-T427A
ATGGAGCAGCCACAGGAGGAAGCCCCTGAGGTCCGGGAAGAGGAGGAGAAAGAGGAAGTGGCAGAGGCAG
AAGGAGCCCCAGAGCTCAATGGGGGACCACAGCATGCACTTCCTTCCAGCAGCTACACAGACCTCTCCCG
GAGCTCCTCGCCACCCTCACTGCTGGACCAACTGCAGATGGGCTGTGACGGGGCCTCATGCGGCAGCCTC
AACATGGAGTGCCGGGTGTGCGGGGACAAGGCATCGGGCTTCCACTACGGTGTTCATGCATGTGAGGGGT
GCAAGGGCTTCTTCCGTCGTACGATCCGCATGAAGCTGGAGTACGAGAAGTGTGAGCGCAGCTGCAAGAT
TCAGAAGAAGAACCGCAACAAGTGCCAGTACTGCCGCTTCCAGAAGTGCCTGGCACTGGGCATGTCACAC
AACGCTATCCGTTTTGGTCGGATGCCGGAGGCTGAGAAGAGGAAGCTGGTGGCAGGGCTGACTGCAAACG
AGGGGAGCCAGTACAACCCACAGGTGGCCGACCTGAAGGCCTTCTCCAAGCACATCTACAATGCCTACCT
GAAAAACTTCAACATGACCAAAAAGAAGGCCCGCAGCATCCTCACCGGCAAAGCCAGCCACACGGCGCCC
TTTGTGATCCACGACATCGAGACATTGTGGCAGGCAGAGAAGGGGCTGGTGTGGAAGCAGTTGGTGAATG
GCCTGCCTCCCTACAAGGAGATCAGCGTGCACGTCTTCTACCGCTGCCAGTGCACCACAGTGGAGACCGT
GCGGGAGCTCACTGAGTTCGCCAAGAGCATCCCCAGCTTCAGCAGCCTCTTCCTCAACGACCAGGTTACC
CTTCTCAAGTATGGCGTGCACGAGGCCATCTTCGCCATGCTGGCCTCTATCGTCAACAAGGACGGGCTGC
TGGTAGCCAACGGCAGTGGCTTTGTCACCCGTGAGTTCCTGCGCAGCCTCCGCAAACCCTTCAGTGATAT
CATTGAGCCTAAGTTTGAATTTGCTGTCAAGTTCAACGCCCTGGAACTTGATGACAGTGACCTGGCCCTA
TTCATTGCGGCCATCATTCTGTGTGGAGACCGGCCAGGCCTCATGAACGTTCCACGGGTGGAGGCTATCC
AGGACACCATCCTGCGTGCCCTCGAATTCCACCTGCAGGCCAACCACCCTGATGCCCAGTACCTCTTCCC
CAAGCTGCTGCAGAAGATGGCTGACCTGCGGCAACTGGTCACCGAGCACGCCCAGATGATGCAGCGGATC
AAGAAGGACGAAACCGAGGCCTCGCTGCACCCTCTGCTCCAGGAGATCTACAAGGACATGTACTAA
